>Addgene plasmid #98413 | pYZ157 | addgene full sequence | sequence record 198979 | Addgene NGS Result
AGCGCCCAATACGCAAACCGCCTCTCCCCGCGCGTTGGCCGATTCATTAATGCAGCTGGCACGACAGGTT
TCCCGACTGGAAAGCGGGCAGTGAGCGCAACGCAATTAATGTGAGTTAGCTCACTCATTAGGCACCCCAG
GCTTTACACTTTATGCTTCCGGCTCGTATGTTGTGTGGAATTGTGAGCGGATAACAATTTCACACAGGAA
ACAGCTATGACCATGATTACGCCAAGCGCGCAATTAACCCTCACTAAAGGGAACAAAAGCTGGAGCTCCA
CCGCGGTGGCGGCCGCTCTAGAACTAGTCGATCCGCCGGGCTGCAGGAATTCGATATCAAGGTTATCGAT
ACCGTCCACCTCGAGGGGGGGCCCGGTACCCAATTCGCCCTATAGTGAGTCGTATTACGCGCGCTCACTG
GCCGTCGTTTTACAACGTCGTGACTGGGAAAACCCTGGCGTTACCCAACTTAATCGCCTTGCAGCACATC
CCCCTTTCGCCAGCTGGCGTAATAGCGAAGAGGCCCGCACCGATCGCCCTTCCCAACAGTTGCGCAGCCT
GAATGGCGAATGG
[124 nt withheld, positions 574-697]
C
[91 nt withheld, positions 699-789]
A
[49 nt withheld, positions 791-839]
CCTTTGACGTTGGAGTCCACGTTCTTT
[37 nt withheld, positions 867-903]
ACCCTATCTCGGTCTATTCTTTTGATTTATAAGGGATTTTGCCGATTTCGGCCTATTGGTTAAAAAATGA
GCTGATTTAACAAAAATTTAACGCGAATTTTAACAAAATATTAACGTTTACAATTTAGCTTGTGATATTG
ACGAAACTTTTTGACATCTAATTTATTCTGTTCCAACACCAATGTTTATAACCAAGTTTTATCTTGTTTG
TCTACATGGTATTTTACATTCATCTACATACATCTTTCATTGGCTTTGTACATAGTTATCATTACAAGTC
TAAAAAAATTCACTCTTTTCTTATTCAATGTCAATCCAAGAGAAAAGATTGTGGTAATGTTGTAGGAGCA
TGTTTAATAAATTACTATAGCAAATTACTTTTTATTCCCAAGGTGTTTATCTATAATAGTTAATATTTTA
GTCGCTACATAAAATTTTACCAAAGAGTACTTGTATACTAATTCTAAATGCCTTCTGACATAAAACGCCT
AGGAAAACAAACGCAAACAAGGCATCGACTTTTTCAATAACCAACCAAAAAAATTTTACATTAGTCTTTT
TTTAATGCTGAGAAAGTCTTTGCTGATATGCCTTCCAACCAGCTTCTCTATATCTCTTGGCTTCGACAAC
AGGATTACGACCAGCTCCATAGACTCCACGACCAACAATGATGATATCGCTACCGCAGTTTACAATCACT
TCTTCAGGAGTACGATATTGCTGTCCCAGCCCGTCTCCTTTAACATCCAAGCCGATACCAGGGGACATAG
TTATGTAGTCGCTTTGAAGGTTAGGAAATCGACGACCAGCTATAAAGCCAAAGCAAAAATCGGTATGCTT
CTCAAACCATTCTAAGGTTTTCTCTGTGTAGGAACCAGTAGCCAAAGAGCCTTTGGAAGACATTTCAGCC
AAAAGCAAGAGTCCACGTCCCAAAGGTAAACCAACTTCTTTGAGGCCTTGTATAATACCCTCGCCTGGCA
CTGTATGGCAATTTGTGATATGAGCCCAAGAAGCAATTTTGTACACACCAGATGCATATTGTAGCTTGAC
GGTATTTCCAATGTCTGCGAATTTGCGATCCTCAAAGATAAGAAAACGATGCTTTTTACCTAAGGCCACC
AGTTTTTCTACCATATCCTGGTCGAAATCCTCGACAACGTCAATATGTGTCTTGATAACACAGACATAGG
GTCCAATTTTATCTACCAATTCTAAGATTTCGGATTTCTTCGTCAAATCGACCGCGACTGACAAGTTGCT
TTGCTTTTCTTCCATCAAAGCCAACAATTCCTTGGCAATGGGATTTTTCATCCCCTCAGCTCTAGCTGAA
TAGCTTTGAAATACTCTAGCATCCATAACTTTGCTTTTAAACCTTTAATTTCGATCCAAGCAAAAAAGAG
GTTCTTGGTAGGACAATACGGTAAGAAAACACGACATGTGCAGAGATGCCGACGAAGCATAGTTAAACTG
GGATGGTAAAATCAATTAAGAATTTATAAAGACAAAATTGTATAAGTCTCTAAAACATCTTAATTATACC
TCACAGAACTATCTAAAATATATTCACAAAGTGCAAACATTATCATGAAAAAGAACCATTTTAATTTAAA
GCAAGGGCATTAAGGCTTATTTACAGAATTTCTTACTTTTGTAAAGATTATAAGGCTGATTATCTTTTTC
ACCATGCCAAAAATTACACAAGATAGAATGGATGTTTGAAATTAAACGTGAGTATACAAACAAATACACT
AGGTAAATCGAAACATTTTTTTCTCCATTAAGTAACAAATTCCTATTTAGAGAAAGAATGCTGAGTAGAT
TAAATAATCTATACAAACTTTTTTAACACAAATGCATACATATAGCCAGTGGGATTTGTAGCTAGTCGAT
CGACTCTAGAGGATCAGAAAATTATCGCCATAAAAGACAGAATAAGTCATCAGCGGTTGTTTCATTTCCT
ATATTTTTTTTTTATTTTTTTATTTTTTAATAAGGGAAAATTTAACGTCTAAGGATACAGAAGATTGTTA
GCACATTAAAGTAATAAAGGCTTAAGTAGTAAGTGCCTTAGCATGTTATTGTATTTCAAAGGACATAATC
TAAAATAATAACAATATCATTTCTCACAAGTTATTCAATTTTCTTTTTTTTTTCTAATAATATCAAGAAT
GTATTATTTGTTTGACATAAGTCAACTAATTTATTTAATATGCTGGATTAATCTTGCAGACATGTAAATT
AACAAGTTTTAGTCAAATAACGTTGAAGTTTCAATGAACTCAAATAATTTCTCTTTTTTTTTATATAACC
ATAATCTGATTTATATTTTCCGCAGGGATCAACTGAAGTTATGACATTTGGATTGGATCACTTATAACCT
TGGTCGCCAAATAATACAAAAATCAGCGTTATAAAACAAAGAAGGTTTTTGTTAAGAAATTAATCCTCTT
TCTTGATAAGAAAGTTGAACCGAAATTGCAGATACTGATATATGAAAATAATACCCACAATTTTGGGAAT
AGCGCAAGCCTCAATTTAAACAATAGGTGAGGACACATGATAATGACCTCAATGATTGTTAGAAGAAAAG
AGCCTCATTACAAAATCGAAAAATGAATGGTTGGGTACAAGTTTCCAAAACATGGTAAAGTGGACTTTGC
GTATGAGACGTAAATAGAAAAAAACACTTGTTATATGTTTTCTAGAATTATTGTTGTCTCTTTATGGTTG
GATGATGCAAAATAGTAATTTCGGTTAGTTGCTGTAAAACACCACGAGACAAATAGATATGGATATTTAT
TAAATCAGGAAAAACGTAACTCTCGGCTACTGGATGGTTCAGTCACCCAACGATTACTGGGGAGAGAAAA
CAGGGCAAAAGCAAAGCTTAAAGGAATCCGATTGTCATTCGGCAATGTGCAGCGAAACTAAAAACCGGAT
AATGGACCTGTTAATCGAAACATTGAAGATGGAAGAGGAATCCTGGCATATCATCAATTGAATAAGTTGA
ATTAATTATTTCAATCTCATTCTCACTTTCTGACTTATAGTCGCTTTGTTAAATCATATGTCGACTCTAG
AGGATCCCCGGGTAAAAGGAATGTCTCCCTTGCCAGTACTGCTAGGGTTTTTCTTTCAAACTATGGAAGC
CCATTCAAGCTGCATATTACGATTTTGTTTTTCGCTTTTAGAAAGTGGTTTAGATGAGATAATAGAAAAA
TTCTTGATCTCCGACAACGAGTACTTTTATTTTTTTTGCTAATCACTTTACTCAATATTAGCTCGAAATC
GTAGAAACGTAGACGGGTGCGGGATACCGAGTGGTGTAGTTAAGAATTTTTATAAACCACGTGGCCCAAA
AATATGAACCCAAAACGTTTATACATGAGTATACTTTAAGAAGGCTATACCCCTTCGTGTTAGATGTAGT
TTTAGCTACCCAACCCGAGTCTATGAGCTTGACTTCAGATGTAGAAGGCATTAAATCGTTTTGAATATTA
ATTAAAAAACGATGAAAATTAAATATTTAAAAGCAATCATACGCTGAAAATTTAGTGCTGTGGCTAATCC
TTCAACATGGAAATGCCATAAAAGTGACTTTGACAAAAAAAAAAGTATATACAGGTAGTAAACTCATCTA
CTTCATTGACTTTGTTTACAGCATGTGGAAGGAGGAATATTTATTGCTAAATCGTAGTTTAACATTCAAT
AAGTAATACTATTGAAATTCGACAAGATTGGCCGCATGGATGAAAAAGAGGCATTTTGCTTTGGGAGAAT
TAGTCCAAATTAGAACTGAAAAAAAAAACTTTACGAGGCAAAAATGTCGGATTGAGATCGTAAAAGTTCG
CTCGTCGTCTTTTGCTTTGTGATTGTTTTCATGGATACATCTTGCTGGATATTTAAATTTTAGTACTATG
TATAAGATATTCTATAAATGTTTTATCACCCAAACCTGTTAGCGCCTTCTTAATTCTATTCAATCTGGCT
TTTGCTCTGAGACTACTTCTTGGACTTTCACTACTTGTTAGTTATACGGAATTTGTGTAATTAGAAGTGA
AATAATCCTTTCTATTAGTAATGCGAGCTGCAATTCGAGTCTAACTCCTTAACCACTCGGACATAGTGAC
TTATCTGACACTCATTGTAAATTAATATATATATAGGCATTTTGTTTAGTTAAAGGTACTTAAGTAATTA
GTATAAACGAACCAATTTTATAATCAGGAAGTTAAGTGAATGGTAGCACATGTCGTAAAAATTGTGAATT
TTTATTGAATAATATTTTAAATACAAGCCTTTCTAGACTAGGTATACTCATAAACATATATGAGCAAAAG
GATAGAGGAGATTACATTGCATCTTCTACAAATTTATTTATTGCCCTTTACTGAAAAATTAAATAATGAG
TACTAAATGATAAAAAGCGCTCAGTACAAGAAAGATTGCAAAAATATTGCATTCTTCATGAATTAAAGTT
GCATATAAGGCATATTGAAAGTAATAGTACTAAAACAGCAGTTAGCGAAAATTAATAGAATTATATTCGC
AAGACAATTGTGACATTAAATTAAAAAATTGTAGAATTTTTACTATCCTCTTTAACGCCATGAGCCTTTA
TAAAAAGGTTAAATTAGTTTTAACATTCTTTTTTTGAGTAAGAGTTTACAATTTATCAAAACCTGTGTTA
TTATATTCATTAGTTTCAATTTATTAGCATCTAGAGAAAAATCAATTGGCAGTTACATTGTTGGAATTTA
TGAAGAAAAAGAATCTACAACGGAGAATAAGTTGCTGATCGCTTTCCCTAAAATTGTATATTTTGCTGAG
CTTATTTTGACATTTCGTTGAAGTTTTCTCTAATTCGCATTCATTTTAAGTAAAACAATGAGAAATAAAA
TTACAAAAAATACAAATTAAAATACAATTTTTAGCTATAATTATAGACGATGCCCTTGTATCCCATTCTG
TCTCGCTTGCCCCTACTTTTTATCTTTTATATACCATAATGAACGCTGCCGCTACTAACCATACCCCGAT
TTTACATTTCGGACTCCCAAGGACGTACAAAATAGAAAACTATAGAAAAAAATAATCAGAAAATAGCATG
TCATCTCTTTGTAAAACGCGTTTGCAAGAAGAAAGGAAACAATGGAGAAGAGATCATCCATTTGTATGTA
AATTTTAGTAAACTTGAAGAAATCACTAACAACTTCTCTTACTTAGGGATTCTATGCAAAACCTTGTAAA
TCATCTGATGGAGGACTCGATTTAATGAATTGGAAGGTTGGATTTCCAGGTGGCACTTTTCGGGGAAATG
TGCGCGGAACCCCTATTTGTTTATTTTTCTAAATACATTCAAATATGTATCCGCTCATGAGACAATAACC
CTGATAAATGCTTCAATAATATTGAAAAAGGAAGAGTATGAGTATTCAACATTTCCGTGTCGCCCTTATT
CCCTTTTTTGCGGCATTTTGCCTTCCTGTTTTTGCTCACCCAGAAACGCTGGTGAAAGTAAAAGATGCTG
AAGATCAGTTGGGTGCACGAGTGGGTTACATCGAACTGGATCTCAACAGCGGTAAGATCCTTGAGAGTTT
TCGCCCCGAAGAACGTTTTCCAATGATGAGCACTTTTAAAGTTCTGCTATGTGGCGCGGTATTATCCCGT
ATTGACGCCGGGCAAGAGCAACTCGGTCGCCGCATACACTATTCTCAGAATGACTTGGTTGAGTACTCAC
CAGTCACAGAAAAGCATCTTACGGATGGCATGACAGTAAGAGAATTATGCAGTGCTGCCATAACCATGAG
TGATAACACTGCGGCCAACTTACTTCTGACAACGATCGGAGGACCGAAGGAGCTAACCGCTTTTTTGCAC
AACATGGGGGATCATGTAACTCGCCTTGATCGTTGGGAACCGGAGCTGAATGAAGCCATACCAAACGACG
AGCGTGACACCACGATGCCTGTAGCAATGGCAACAACGTTGCGCAAACTATTAACTGGCGAACTACTTAC
TCTAGCTTCCCGGCAACAATTAATAGACTGGATGGAGGCGGATAAAGTTGCAGGACCACTTCTGCGCTCG
GCCCTTCCGGCTGGCTGGTTTATTGCTGATAAATCTGGAGCCGGTGAGCGTGGATCTCGCGGTATCATTG
CAGCACTGGGGCCAGATGGTAAGCCCTCCCGTATCGTAGTTATCTACACGACGGGGAGTCAGGCAACTAT
GGATGAACGAAATAGACAGATCGCTGAGATAGGTGCCTCACTGATTAAGCATTGGTAACTGTCAGACCAA
GTTTACTCATATATACTTTAGATTGATTTAAAACTTCATTTTTAATTTAAAAGGATCTAGGTGAAGATCC
TTTTTGATAATCTCATGACCAAAATCCCTTAACGTGAGTTTTCGTTCCACTGAGCGTCAGACCCCGTAGA
AAAGATCAAAGGATCTTCTTGAGATCCTTTTTTTCTGCGCGTAATCTGCTGCTTGCAAACAAAAAAACCA
CCGCTACCAGCGGTGGTTTGTTTGCCGGATCAAGAGCTACCAACTCTTTTTCCGAAGGTAACTGGCTTCA
GCAGAGCGCAGATACCAAATACTGTTCTTCTAGTGTAGCCGTAGTTAGGCCACCACTTCAAGAACTCTGT
AGCACCGCCTACATACCTCGCTCTGCTAATCCTGTTACCAGTGGCTGCTGCCAGTGGCGATAAGTCGTGT
CTTACCGGGTTGGACTCAAGACGATAGTTACCGGATAAGGCGCAGCGGTCGGGCTGAACGGGGGGTTCGT
GCACACAGCCCAGCTTGGAGCGAACGACCTACACCGAACTGAGATACCTACAGCGTGAGCTATGAGAAAG
CGCCACGCTTCCCGAAGGGAGAAAGGCGGACAGGTATCCGGTAAGCGGCAGGGTCGGAACAGGAGAGCGC
ACGAGGGAGCTTCCAGGGGGAAACGCCTGGTATCTTTATAGTCCTGTCGGGTTTCGCCACCTCTGACTTG
AGCGTCGATTTTTGTGATGCTCGTCAGGGGGGCGGAGCCTATGGAAAAACGCCAGCAACGCGGCCTTTTT
ACGGTTCCTGGCCTTTTGCTGGCCTTTTGCTCACATGTTCTTTCCTGCGTTATCCCCTGATTCTGTGGAT
AACCGTATTACCGCCTTTGAGTGAGCTGATACCGCTCGCCGCAGCCGAACGACCGAGCGCAGCGAGTCAG
TGAGCGAGGAAGCGGAAG
Features (pLannotate 1.2.2; 18 found; start..end, strand, type, name):
      2..94      +  CDS            lacI (fragment): lac repressor; lacI; The lac repressor binds to the lac operator to inhibit transcription in E. coli. This inhibition can be relieved by adding lactose or isopropyl-β-D-thiogalactopyranoside (IPTG).
    107..128     +  protein_bind   CAP binding site: CAP binding activates transcription in the presence of cAMP. E. coli catabolite activator protein
    143..173     +  promoter       lac promoter: promoter for the E. coli lac operon
    181..197     +  protein_bind   lac operator: The lac repressor binds to the lac operator to inhibit transcription in E. coli. This inhibition can be relieved by adding lactose or isopropyl-β-D-thiogalactopyranoside (IPTG). lac repressor encoded by lacI
    242..260     +  promoter       T3 promoter: promoter for bacteriophage T3 RNA polymerase
    273..380     +  misc_feature   MCS: pBluescript multiple cloning site
    389..407     -  promoter       T7 promoter: promoter for bacteriophage T7 RNA polymerase
    415..570     +  CDS            lacZα (fragment): LacZα fragment of β-galactosidase; lacZ fragment
    574..1029    +  rep_origin     f1 ori (sequence partly withheld): f1 bacteriophage origin of replication; arrow indicates direction of (+) strand synthesis
   1465..2259    -  CDS            S. pombe ura4: orotidine 5'-phosphate decarboxylase, required for uracil biosynthesis; Schizosaccharomyces pombe ura4
   2818..3969    +  promoter       nmt1 P41 promoter: mutant nmt1 promoter from Schizosaccharomyces pombe, conferring medium strength thiamine-repressible expression
   3973..3997    -  misc_feature   MCS (fragment): pUC18/19 multiple cloning site
   5067..5850    -  rep_origin     ars1: Schizosaccharomyces pombe autonomously replicating sequence ars1
   6011..6076    +  CDS            hus5 (fragment): UBC9_SCHPO - Also known as ubc9. Experimental evidence at protein level: Swiss-Prot protein existence level 1. Catalyzes the covalent attachment of ubiquitin-like protein SUMO/Smt3 to other proteins. Required for efficient recovery from DNA damage or S-phase arrest and normal mitosis. This may be as part of a checkpoint independent recovery process. From Schizosaccharomyces pombe (strain 972 / ATCC 24843) (Fission yeast).
   6130..6204    +  CDS            hus5 (fragment): UBC9_SCHPO - Also known as ubc9. Experimental evidence at protein level: Swiss-Prot protein existence level 1. Catalyzes the covalent attachment of ubiquitin-like protein SUMO/Smt3 to other proteins. Required for efficient recovery from DNA damage or S-phase arrest and normal mitosis. This may be as part of a checkpoint independent recovery process. From Schizosaccharomyces pombe (strain 972 / ATCC 24843) (Fission yeast).
   6226..6330    +  promoter       AmpR promoter: bla
   6331..7191    +  CDS            AmpR: β-lactamase; bla; confers resistance to ampicillin, carbenicillin, and related antibiotics
   7362..7950    +  rep_origin     ori: high-copy-number ColE1/pMB1/pBR322/pUC origin of replication
