[The description below was written by a language model from this plasmid's Addgene catalogue record and pLannotate feature annotations shown in this document.]
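Description:
pYZ157 is an empty-backbone episomal expression vector for the fission yeast Schizosaccharomyces pombe, built as an E. coli–yeast shuttle plasmid of roughly 8.1 kb (the catalogue lists 8,141 bp; the sequenced record is 8,131 nt). In bacteria it is maintained at high copy through a ColE1/pUC-type origin and selected with ampicillin via the β-lactamase gene and its native promoter. In S. pombe it replicates autonomously through the ars1 element and is selected with the S. pombe ura4 gene, which encodes orotidine 5'-phosphate decarboxylase and complements uracil auxotrophy in ura4-deficient hosts.

The expression module is a thiamine-repressible nmt1-family promoter followed by a short pUC-type polylinker fragment where a gene of interest would be inserted. The catalogue describes this promoter as nmt81, the weakest of the attenuated nmt1 variants, whereas the automated annotation labels it as the medium-strength P41 mutant. These variants differ by only a few bases near the TATA box, so the software call may simply reflect the closest database match, but the discrepancy cannot be resolved from the record alone. No terminator is annotated downstream, although about 1 kb between the polylinker and ars1 is unannotated.

The plasmid also retains pBluescript-derived sequences: a lac promoter/operator region, a multiple cloning site flanked by T3 and T7 promoters, a lacZα fragment and an f1 origin for single-stranded DNA production. Two short hus5 fragments are probably genomic sequence carried along with the ars1 region. The vector belongs to a set of common entry vectors for low-level, regulatable expression of cloned genes in fission yeast.
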