Addgene plasmid #98413: pYZ157
Purpose: (Empty Backbone) Pombe Expression Vector - nmt81 promoter with Sp.ura4 marker
Depositing lab: Jef Boeke. Depositing organization: NYU Grossman School of Medicine. Publication: Construction of Designer Selectable Marker Deletions with CRISPR-Cas9 Toolbox in Schizosaccharomyces pombe and Optimized Design of Common Entry Vectors. Zhao Y, Boeke JD. G3 (Bethesda). 2018 Jan 10. pii: g3.117.300363. doi: 10.1534/g3.117.300363. PubMed 29321167.
Backbone
  Vector backbone: pYZ157
  Backbone size (bp): 8141
  Vector type: Yeast Expression
  Selectable markers: Spura4
Growth in bacteria
  Bacterial resistance: Ampicillin, 100 μg/mL
  Growth temperature: 37°C
  Growth strain: DH5alpha
  Copy number: High Copy
Terms and licenses: Academic/Nonprofit Terms; Industry Terms: Not Available to Industry
How to cite: pYZ157 was a gift from Jef Boeke (Addgene plasmid # 98413 ; http://n2t.net/addgene:98413 ; RRID:Addgene_98413)
